Addgene plasmid #89075: pD454-SR mouse Alpha-synuclein
Purpose: bacterial expression of mouse Alpha-synuclein
Depositing lab: Michael J Fox Foundation MJFF. Depositing organization: Michael J Fox Foundation.
Backbone
  Vector backbone: pD454-SR
  Backbone manufacturer: ATUM
  Backbone size w/o insert (bp): 4037
  Vector type: Bacterial Expression
Growth in bacteria
  Bacterial resistance: Ampicillin, 100 μg/mL
  Growth temperature: 37°C
  Growth strain: DH5alpha
  Copy number: High Copy
Gene/Insert
  Gene/Insert name: Alpha-synuclein
  Species: M. musculus (mouse)
  Insert size (bp): 426
  GenBank ID: O55042
  Entrez Gene: Snca (a.k.a. NACP, alpha-Syn, alphaSYN)
  Promoter: T7
  Cloning method: Restriction Enzyme; 5′ cloning site SAP1 (not destroyed); 3′ cloning site SAP1 (not destroyed)
  Sequencing primers: 5′ T7; 3′ T7 term
Resource information
  A portion of this plasmid was derived from a plasmid made by: ATUM
Terms and licenses: Academic/Nonprofit Terms; Industry Terms
How to cite: pD454-SR mouse Alpha-synuclein was a gift from Michael J Fox Foundation MJFF (Addgene plasmid # 89075 ; http://n2t.net/addgene:89075 ; RRID:Addgene_89075)
