[The description below was written by a language model from this plasmid's Addgene catalogue record and pLannotate feature annotations shown in this document.]
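Description:
pD454-SR mouse Alpha-synuclein is a bacterial expression plasmid built on the commercial pD454-SR backbone from ATUM and carrying the mouse Snca coding sequence. It is maintained in E. coli through a high-copy ColE1/pUC-type origin of replication and selected with ampicillin via a β-lactamase (AmpR) gene driven by its own promoter. The sequenced record is about 4.4 kb, consistent with the roughly 4 kb backbone plus the insert of just over 400 bp, which was placed between SapI sites.

The alpha-synuclein open reading frame sits downstream of a T7 promoter immediately followed by a lac operator, and is closed by a T7 terminator. The plasmid also encodes the lac repressor (lacI) under its native promoter, so transcription is held off until an inducer such as IPTG or lactose relieves repression. Expression further requires a host that supplies T7 RNA polymerase, while a cloning strain lacking it is used for propagation. Fragments of rrnB T1 and T2 terminators flank the backbone modules and probably insulate the expression cassette from read-through transcription. Short matches annotated as KanR, lacZα and 5S rRNA look like backbone remnants rather than functional elements. No affinity or epitope tag is annotated or listed, which suggests that the protein is produced in untagged form, although the record does not state this explicitly.

The stated purpose is bacterial expression of mouse alpha-synuclein, a neuronal protein involved in synaptic vesicle trafficking and neurotransmitter release. The record gives no further detail on downstream applications of the recombinant protein.
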