Features (pLannotate 1.2.2; 14 found; start..end, strand, type, name):
      1..420     +  CDS            Snca (sequence withheld): SYUA_MOUSE - Also known as Syn. Experimental evidence at protein level: Swiss-Prot protein existence level 1. Neuronal protein that plays several roles in synaptic activity such as regulation of synaptic vesicle trafficking and subsequent neurotransmitter release. Participates as a monomer in synaptic vesicle exocytosis by enhancing vesicle priming, fusion and dilation of exocytotic fusion pores. Mechanistically, acts by increasing local Ca(2+) release from microdomains which is essential for the enhancement of ATP-induced exocytosis. Acts also as a molecular chaperone in its multimeric membra
    444..491     +  terminator     T7 terminator: transcription terminator for bacteriophage T7 RNA polymerase
    551..591     -  terminator     rrnB T1 terminator (fragment): transcription terminator T1 from the E. coli rrnB gene
    593..708     -  ncRNA          5S rRNA: Accession: RF00001 - 5S ribosomal RNA
    739..763     +  CDS            KanR (fragment): aminoglycoside phosphotransferase; aph(3')-Ia; confers resistance to kanamycin
    793..889     +  promoter       AmpR promoter (fragment): bla
    892..1752    +  CDS            AmpR: β-lactamase; bla; confers resistance to ampicillin, carbenicillin, and related antibiotics
   1761..1834    +  promoter       lacI promoter (fragment): lacI
   1835..2914    +  CDS            lacI: LACI_ECOLI - Experimental evidence at protein level: Swiss-Prot protein existence level 1. Repressor of the lactose operon. Binds allolactose as an inducer. From Escherichia coli (strain K12).
   3003..3591    +  rep_origin     ori: high-copy-number ColE1/pMB1/pBR322/pUC origin of replication
   3816..3833    +  terminator     rrnB T2 terminator (fragment): transcription terminator T2 from the E. coli rrnB gene
   3858..3877    -  CDS            lacZα (fragment): LacZα fragment of β-galactosidase; lacZ fragment
   4340..4358    +  promoter       T7 promoter: promoter for bacteriophage T7 RNA polymerase
   4359..4383    +  protein_bind   lac operator: The lac repressor binds to the lac operator to inhibit transcription in E. coli. This inhibition can be relieved by adding lactose or isopropyl-β-D-thiogalactopyranoside (IPTG). lac repressor encoded by lacI
>Addgene plasmid #89075 | pD454-SR mouse Alpha-synuclein | addgene full sequence | sequence record 174097 | Addgene NGS Result
[420 nt withheld, positions 1-420]
TAATGAGGTTGAGGTCTCACCCCCTAGCATAACCCCTTGGGGCCTCTAAACGGGTCTTGAGGGGTTTTTT
GCCCCTGAGACGCGTCAATCGAGTTCGTACCTAAGGGCGACACCCCATAATTAGCCCGGGCGAAAGGCCC
AGTCTTTCGACTGAGCCTTTCGTTTTATTTGATGCCTGGCAGTTCCCTACTCTCGCATGGGGAGTCCCCA
CACTACCATCGGCGCTACGGCGTTTCACTTCTGAGTTCGGCATGGGGTCAGGTGGGACCACCGCGCTACT
GCCGCCAGGCAAACAAGGGGTGTTATGAGCCATATTCAGGTATAAATGGGCTCGCGATAATGTTCAGAAT
TGGTTAATTGGTTGTAACACTGACCCCTATTTGTTTATTTTTCTAAATACATTCAAATATGTATCCGCTC
ATGAGACAATAACCCTGATAAATGCTTCAATAATATTGAAAAAGGAAGAATATGAGTATTCAACATTTCC
GTGTCGCCCTTATTCCCTTTTTTGCGGCATTTTGCCTTCCTGTTTTTGCTCACCCAGAAACGCTGGTGAA
AGTAAAAGATGCTGAAGATCAGTTGGGTGCACGAGTGGGTTACATCGAACTGGATCTCAACAGCGGTAAG
ATCCTTGAGAGTTTTCGCCCCGAAGAACGTTTTCCAATGATGAGCACTTTTAAAGTTCTGCTATGTGGCG
CGGTATTATCCCGTATTGACGCCGGGCAAGAGCAACTCGGTCGCCGCATACACTATTCTCAGAATGACTT
GGTTGAGTACTCACCAGTCACAGAAAAGCATCTTACGGATGGCATGACAGTAAGAGAATTATGCAGTGCT
GCCATAACCATGAGTGATAACACTGCGGCCAACTTACTTCTGACAACGATCGGAGGACCGAAGGAGCTAA
CCGCTTTTTTGCACAACATGGGGGATCATGTAACTCGCCTTGATCGTTGGGAACCGGAGCTGAATGAAGC
CATACCAAACGACGAGCGTGACACCACGATGCCTGTAGCGATGGCAACAACGTTGCGCAAACTATTAACT
GGCGAACTACTTACTCTAGCTTCCCGGCAACAATTAATAGACTGGATGGAGGCGGATAAAGTTGCAGGAC
CACTTCTGCGCTCGGCCCTTCCGGCTGGCTGGTTTATTGCTGATAAATCCGGAGCCGGTGAGCGTGGTTC
TCGCGGTATCATCGCAGCGCTGGGGCCAGATGGTAAGCCCTCCCGTATCGTAGTTATCTACACGACGGGG
AGTCAGGCAACTATGGATGAACGAAATAGACAGATCGCTGAGATAGGTGCCTCACTGATTAAGCATTGGT
AAGCGGCGCGCCATCGAATGGCGCAAAACCTTTCGCGGTATGGCATGATAGCGCCCGGAAGAGAGTCAAT
TCAGGGTGGTGAATATGAAACCAGTAACGTTATACGATGTCGCAGAGTATGCCGGTGTCTCTTATCAGAC
CGTTTCCCGCGTGGTGAACCAGGCCAGCCACGTTTCTGCGAAAACGCGGGAAAAAGTGGAAGCGGCGATG
GCGGAGCTGAATTACATTCCCAACCGCGTGGCACAACAACTGGCGGGCAAACAGTCGTTGCTGATTGGCG
TTGCCACCTCCAGTCTGGCCCTGCACGCGCCGTCGCAAATTGTCGCGGCGATTAAATCTCGCGCCGATCA
ACTGGGTGCCAGCGTGGTGGTGTCGATGGTAGAACGAAGCGGCGTCGAAGCCTGTAAAGCGGCGGTGCAC
AATCTTCTCGCGCAACGCGTCAGTGGGCTGATCATTAACTATCCGCTGGATGACCAGGATGCCATTGCTG
TGGAAGCTGCCTGCACTAATGTTCCGGCGTTATTTCTTGATGTCTCTGACCAGACACCCATCAACAGTAT
TATTTTCTCCCATGAGGACGGTACGCGACTGGGCGTGGAGCATCTGGTCGCATTGGGTCACCAGCAAATC
GCGCTGTTAGCGGGCCCATTAAGTTCTGTCTCGGCGCGTCTGCGTCTGGCTGGCTGGCATAAATATCTCA
CTCGCAATCAAATTCAGCCGATAGCGGAACGGGAAGGCGACTGGAGTGCCATGTCCGGTTTTCAACAAAC
CATGCAAATGCTGAATGAGGGCATCGTTCCCACTGCGATGCTGGTTGCCAACGATCAGATGGCGCTGGGC
GCAATGCGCGCCATTACCGAGTCCGGGCTGCGCGTTGGTGCGGATATCTCGGTAGTGGGATACGACGATA
CCGAAGATAGCTCATGTTATATCCCGCCGTTAACCACCATCAAACAGGATTTTCGCCTGCTGGGGCAAAC
CAGCGTGGACCGCTTGCTGCAACTCTCTCAGGGCCAGGCGGTGAAGGGCAATCAGCTGTTGCCAGTCTCA
CTGGTGAAAAGAAAAACCACCCTGGCGCCCAATACGCAAACCGCCTCTCCCCGCGCGTTGGCCGATTCAT
TAATGCAGCTGGCACGACAGGTTTCCCGACTGGAAAGCGGGCAGTGACTCATGACCAAAATCCCTTAACG
TGAGTTACGCGCGCGTCGTTCCACTGAGCGTCAGACCCCGTAGAAAAGATCAAAGGATCTTCTTGAGATC
CTTTTTTTCTGCGCGTAATCTGCTGCTTGCAAACAAAAAAACCACCGCTACCAGCGGTGGTTTGTTTGCC
GGATCAAGAGCTACCAACTCTTTTTCCGAAGGTAACTGGCTTCAGCAGAGCGCAGATACCAAATACTGTT
CTTCTAGTGTAGCCGTAGTTAGCCCACCACTTCAAGAACTCTGTAGCACCGCCTACATACCTCGCTCTGC
TAATCCTGTTACCAGTGGCTGCTGCCAGTGGCGATAAGTCGTGTCTTACCGGGTTGGACTCAAGACGATA
GTTACCGGATAAGGCGCAGCGGTCGGGCTGAACGGGGGGTTCGTGCACACAGCCCAGCTTGGAGCGAACG
ACCTACACCGAACTGAGATACCTACAGCGTGAGCTATGAGAAAGCGCCACGCTTCCCGAAGGGAGAAAGG
CGGACAGGTATCCGGTAAGCGGCAGGGTCGGAACAGGAGAGCGCACGAGGGAGCTTCCAGGGGGAAACGC
CTGGTATCTTTATAGTCCTGTCGGGTTTCGCCACCTCTGACTTGAGCGTCGATTTTTGTGATGCTCGTCA
GGGGGGCGGAGCCTATGGAAAAACGCCAGCAACGCGGCCTTTTTACGGTTCCTGGCCTTTTGCTGGCCTT
TTGCTCACATGTTCTTTCCTGCGTTATCCCCTGATTCTGTGGATAACCGTATTACCGCCTTTGAGTGAGC
TGATACCGCTCGCCGCAGCCGAACGACCGAGCGCAGCGAGTCAGTGAGCGAGGAAGCGGAAGGCGAGAGT
AGGGAACTGCCAGGCATCAAACTAAGCAGAAGGCCCCTGACGGATGGCCTTTTTGCGTTTCTACAAACTC
TTTCTGTGTTGTAAAACGACGGCCAGTCTTAAGCTCGGGCCCCCTGGGCGGTTCTGATAACGAGTAATCG
TTAATCCGCAAATAACGTAAAAACCCGCTTCGGCGGGTTTTTTTATGGGGGGAGTTTAGGGAAAGAGCAT
TTGTCAGAATATTTAAGGGCGCCTGTCACTTTGCTTGATATATGAGAATTATTTAACCTTATAAATGAGA
AAAAAGCAACGCACTTTAAATAAGATACGTTGCTTTTTCGATTGATGAACACCTATAATTAAACTATTCA
TCTATTATTTATGATTTTTTGTATATACAATATTTCTAGTTTGTTAAAGAGAATTAAGAAAATAAATCTC
GAAAATAATAAAGGGAAAATCAGTTTTTGATATCAAAATTATACATGTCAACGATAATACAAAATATAAT
ACAAACTATAAGATGTTATCAGTATTTATTATCATTTAGAATAAATTTTGTGTCGCCCTTCCGCGAAATT
AATACGACTCACTATAGGGGAATTGTGAGCGGATAACAATTCCCCTCTAGAAATAATTTTGTTTAACTTT
TTGAGACCTTAAGGAGGTAAAAA
