>Addgene plasmid #89075 | pD454-SR mouse Alpha-synuclein | depositor partial sequence | sequence record 172776 | mouse Alpha-synuclein
[420 nt withheld, positions 1-420]
TAATGA
